Addgene plasmid #148352: pnEA-NpM-CeMextli_471-507opt-I497DI504D-GB1_AB
Purpose: Bacterial Expression of CeMextli_471-507opt-I497DI504D
Depositing lab: Elisa Izaurralde. Depositing organization: Max Planck Institute for Developmental Biology. Publication: Mextli proteins use both canonical bipartite and novel tripartite binding modes to form eIF4E complexes that display differential sensitivity to 4E-BP regulation. Peter D, Weber R, Kone C, Chung MY, Ebertsch L, Truffault V, Weichenrieder O, Igreja C, Izaurralde E. Genes Dev. 2015 Sep 1;29(17):1835-49. doi: 10.1101/gad.269068.115. Epub 2015 Aug 20. PubMed 26294658.
Backbone
  Vector backbone: Unknown
  Vector type: Bacterial Expression
Growth in bacteria
  Bacterial resistance: Ampicillin, 100 μg/mL
  Growth temperature: 37°C
  Growth strain: DH5alpha
  Copy number: Low Copy
Gene/Insert
  Gene/Insert name: CeMextli_471-507opt-I497DI504D
  Species: C. elegans (nematode)
  Entrez Gene: Y18D10A.8
  Cloning method: Unknown
Terms and licenses: Academic/Nonprofit Terms; Industry Terms: Not Available to Industry
Depositor comments: Geneart clone of CeMextli, codon optimized for Expression in E.coli. (sequence according to Uniprot.: Q9XW13) Plasmids from this collection were made available to the research community and donated after the lab closed. Please note that the sequence provided by the depositing laboratory may be theoretical/predicted or based on Sanger sequencing results. There may be discrepancies between sequencing results obtained by Addgene and the depositor sequence. If an Addgene verified sequence is not available, please contact before placing your order to request that our lab fully sequence the plasmid.
How to cite: pnEA-NpM-CeMextli_471-507opt-I497DI504D-GB1_AB was a gift from Elisa Izaurralde (Addgene plasmid # 148352 ; http://n2t.net/addgene:148352 ; RRID:Addgene_148352)
