[The description below was written by a language model from this plasmid's Addgene catalogue record and pLannotate feature annotations shown in this document.]
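Description:
pnEA-NpM-CeMextli_471-507opt-I497DI504D-GB1_AB is a 7,042 nt bacterial expression plasmid for producing a short mutant fragment of the Caenorhabditis elegans Mextli protein (mxt-1, Y18D10A.8) in E. coli. The catalogue lists the backbone as unknown, but the annotated features resemble a pBR322-derived, pET-style architecture. They include a ColE1/pMB1-type origin with the bom region and the rop gene, which fits the recorded low copy number. An AmpR (β-lactamase) cassette gives ampicillin selection. There are also several disrupted tetracycline-resistance fragments and a tet promoter, which appear to be backbone remnants rather than a working marker.

The expression cassette is driven by a T7 promoter followed by a lac operator and the phage T7 gene 10 ribosome binding site, and it ends at a T7 terminator. A lacI gene on the plasmid supplies the repressor, so expression would be IPTG-inducible in a host that provides T7 RNA polymerase. The open reading frame begins with a cytosolic maltose binding protein lacking its signal sequence. This is followed by Mextli residues 471–507 and then a C-terminal GB1 domain, the B1 domain of streptococcal protein G, which serves as a solubilising fusion partner. A very short match annotated as a SET1 fragment lies just after GB1, and its significance is unclear. The insert comes from a synthetic gene codon-optimised for E. coli and carries the substitutions I497D and I504D. The record does not state what these mutations do. The associated publication concerns how Mextli proteins bind eIF4E, so the construct was probably made to produce a soluble mutant peptide for binding or structural studies of that complex.
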