Features (pLannotate 1.2.2; 21 found; start..end, strand, type, name):
    104..208     +  promoter       AmpR promoter: bla
    209..1069    +  CDS            AmpR: β-lactamase; bla; confers resistance to ampicillin, carbenicillin, and related antibiotics
   1240..1828    +  rep_origin     ori: high-copy-number ColE1/pMB1/pBR322/pUC origin of replication
   2014..2156    -  misc_feature   bom: basis of mobility region from pBR322
   2258..2449    -  CDS            rop: Rop protein, which maintains plasmids at low copy number; rop
   2466..2846    +  CDS            YPB1_ECOLX: Protein predicted: Swiss-Prot protein existence level 4. From Escherichia coli.
   3088..3712    -  CDS            TcR (fragment): tetracycline efflux protein; tet; confers resistance to tetracycline
   3727..3748    -  protein_bind   CAP binding site: CAP binding activates transcription in the presence of cAMP. E. coli catabolite activator protein
   3761..4843    -  CDS            lacI: lac repressor; lacI; The lac repressor binds to the lac operator to inhibit transcription in E. coli. This inhibition can be relieved by adding lactose or isopropyl-β-D-thiogalactopyranoside (IPTG).
   4844..4921    -  promoter       lacI promoter: lacI
   4929..5208    -  CDS            TcR (fragment): tetracycline efflux protein; tet; confers resistance to tetracycline
   5230..5248    +  promoter       T7 promoter: promoter for bacteriophage T7 RNA polymerase
   5249..5273    +  protein_bind   lac operator: The lac repressor binds to the lac operator to inhibit transcription in E. coli. This inhibition can be relieved by adding lactose or isopropyl-β-D-thiogalactopyranoside (IPTG). lac repressor encoded by lacI
   5288..5310    +  RBS            RBS: efficient ribosome binding site from bacteriophage T7 gene 10 (Olins and Rangwala, 1989)
   5321..6417    +  CDS            MBP (fragment): maltose binding protein from E. coli; malE (mutated); This version of the gene does not encode a signal sequence, so MBP will remain in the cytosol.
   6463..6573    +  CDS            mxt-1 (fragment): MXT_CAEEL - Also known as mxt From Caenorhabditis elegans.
   6589..6746    +  CDS            GB1 (fragment): B1 domain of Streptococcal protein G effective as a solubilizing fusion partner (Cheng and Patel, 2004)
   6751..6769    +  CDS            SET1 (fragment): solubility-enhancement tag derived from T7 phage gene 10B
   6783..6830    +  terminator     T7 terminator: transcription terminator for bacteriophage T7 RNA polymerase
   6853..6957    -  CDS            TcR (fragment): tetracycline efflux protein; tet; confers resistance to tetracycline
   7005..7033    -  promoter       tet promoter: E. coli promoter for tetracycline efflux protein gene
>Addgene plasmid #148352 | pnEA-NpM-CeMextli_471-507opt-I497DI504D-GB1_AB | depositor full sequence | sequence record 290800 | Full Sequence
TTCTTGAAGACGAAAGGGCCTCGTGATACGCCTATTTTTATAGGTTAATGTCATGATAATAATGGTTTCT
TAGACGTCAGGTGGCACTTTTCGGGGAAATGTGCGCGGAACCCCTATTTGTTTATTTTTCTAAATACATT
CAAATATGTATCCGCTCATGAGACAATAACCCTGATAAATGCTTCAATAATATTGAAAAAGGAAGAGTAT
GAGTATTCAACATTTCCGTGTCGCCCTTATTCCCTTTTTTGCGGCATTTTGCCTTCCTGTTTTTGCTCAC
CCAGAAACGCTGGTGAAAGTAAAAGATGCTGAAGATCAGTTGGGTGCACGAGTGGGTTACATCGAACTGG
ATCTCAACAGCGGTAAGATCCTTGAGAGTTTTCGCCCCGAAGAACGTTTTCCAATGATGAGCACTTTTAA
AGTTCTGCTATGTGGCGCGGTATTATCCCGTGTTGACGCCGGGCAAGAGCAACTCGGTCGCCGCATACAC
TATTCTCAGAATGACTTGGTTGAGTACTCACCAGTCACAGAAAAGCATCTTACGGATGGCATGACAGTAA
GAGAATTATGCAGTGCTGCCATAACCATGAGTGATAACACTGCGGCCAACTTACTTCTGACAACGATCGG
AGGACCGAAGGAGCTAACCGCTTTTTTGCACAACATGGGGGATCATGTAACTCGCCTTGATCGTTGGGAA
CCGGAGCTGAATGAAGCCATACCAAACGACGAGCGTGACACCACGATGCCTGCAGCAATGGCAACAACGT
TGCGCAAACTATTAACTGGCGAACTACTTACTCTAGCTTCCCGGCAACAATTAATAGACTGGATGGAGGC
GGATAAAGTTGCAGGACCACTTCTGCGCTCGGCCCTTCCGGCTGGCTGGTTTATTGCTGATAAATCTGGA
GCCGGTGAGCGTGGGTCTCGCGGTATCATTGCAGCACTGGGGCCAGATGGTAAGCCCTCCCGTATCGTAG
TTATCTACACGACGGGGAGTCAGGCAACTATGGATGAACGAAATAGACAGATCGCTGAGATAGGTGCCTC
ACTGATTAAGCATTGGTAACTGTCAGACCAAGTTTACTCATATATACTTTAGATTGATTTAAAACTTCAT
TTTTAATTTAAAAGGATCTAGGTGAAGATCCTTTTTGATAATCTCATGACCAAAATCCCTTAACGTGAGT
TTTCGTTCCACTGAGCGTCAGACCCCGTAGAAAAGATCAAAGGATCTTCTTGAGATCCTTTTTTTCTGCG
CGTAATCTGCTGCTTGCAAACAAAAAAACCACCGCTACCAGCGGTGGTTTGTTTGCCGGATCAAGAGCTA
CCAACTCTTTTTCCGAAGGTAACTGGCTTCAGCAGAGCGCAGATACCAAATACTGTCCTTCTAGTGTAGC
CGTAGTTAGGCCACCACTTCAAGAACTCTGTAGCACCGCCTACATACCTCGCTCTGCTAATCCTGTTACC
AGTGGCTGCTGCCAGTGGCGATAAGTCGTGTCTTACCGGGTTGGACTCAAGACGATAGTTACCGGATAAG
GCGCAGCGGTCGGGCTGAACGGGGGGTTCGTGCACACAGCCCAGCTTGGAGCGAACGACCTACACCGAAC
TGAGATACCTACAGCGTGAGCTATGAGAAAGCGCCACGCTTCCCGAAGGGAGAAAGGCGGACAGGTATCC
GGTAAGCGGCAGGGTCGGAACAGGAGAGCGCACGAGGGAGCTTCCAGGGGGAAACGCCTGGTATCTTTAT
AGTCCTGTCGGGTTTCGCCACCTCTGACTTGAGCGTCGATTTTTGTGATGCTCGTCAGGGGGGCGGAGCC
TATGGAAAAACGCCAGCAACGCGGCCTTTTTACGGTTCCTGGCCTTTTGCTGGCCTTTTGCTCACATGTT
CTTTCCTGCGTTATCCCCTGATTCTGTGGATAACCGTATTACCGCCTTTGAGTGAGCTGATACCGCTCGC
CGCAGCCGAACGACCGAGCGCAGCGAGTCAGTGAGCGAGGAAGCGGAAGAGCGCCTGATGCGGTATTTTC
TCCTTACGCATCTGTGCGGTATTTCACACCGCATATATGGTGCACTCTCAGTACAATCTGCTCTGATGCC
GCATAGTTAAGCCAGTATACACTCCGCTATCGCTACGTGACTGGGTCATGGCTGCGCCCCGACACCCGCC
AACACCCGCTGACGCGCCCTGACGGGCTTGTCTGCTCCCGGCATCCGCTTACAGACAAGCTGTGACCGTC
TCCGGGAGCTGCATGTGTCAGAGGTTTTCACCGTCATCACCGAAACGCGCGAGGCAGCTGCGGTAAAGCT
CATCAGCGTGGTCGTGAAGCGATTCACAGATGTCTGCCTGTTCATCCGCGTCCAGCTCGTTGAGTTTCTC
CAGAAGCGTTAATGTCTGGCTTCTGATAAAGCGGGCCATGTTAAGGGCGGTTTTTTCCTGTTTGGTCACT
GATGCCTCCGTGTAAGGGGGATTTCTGTTCATGGGGGTAATGATACCGATGAAACGAGAGAGGATGCTCA
CGATACGGGTTACTGATGATGAACATGCCCGGTTACTGGAACGTTGTGAGGGTAAACAACTGGCGGTATG
GATGCGGCGGGACCAGAGAAAAATCACTCAGGGTCAATGCCAGCGCTTCGTTAATACAGATGTAGGTGTT
CCACAGGGTAGCCAGCAGCATCCTGCGATGCAGATCCGGAACATAATGGTGCAGGGCGCTGACTTCCGCG
TTTCCAGACTTTACGAAACACGGAAACCGAAGACCATTCATGTTGTTGCTCAGGTCGCAGACGTTTTGCA
GCAGCAGTCGCTTCACGTTCGCTCGCGTATCGGTGATTCATTCTGCTAACCAGTAAGGCAACCCCGCCAG
CCTAGCCGGGTCCTCAACGACAGGAGCACGATCATGCGCACCCGTGGCCAGGACCCAACGCTGCCCGAGA
TGCGCCGCGTGCGGCTGCTGGAGATGGCGGACGCGATGGATATGTTCTGCCAAGGGTTGGTTTGCGCATT
CACAGTTCTCCGCAAGAATTGATTGGCTCCAATTCTTGGAGTGGTGAATCCGTTAGCGAGGTGCCGCCGG
CTTCCATTCAGGTCGAGGTGGCCCGGCTCCATGCACCGCGACGCAACGCGGGGAGGCAGACAAGGTATAG
GGCGGCGCCTACAATCCATGCCAACCCGTTCCATGTGCTCGCCGAGGCGGCATAAATCGCCGTGACGATC
AGCGGTCCAGTGATCGAAGTTAGGCTGGTAAGAGCCGCGAGCGATCCTTGAAGCTGTCCCTGATGGTCGT
CATCTACCTGCCTGGACAGCATGGCCTGCAACGCGGGCATCCCGATGCCGCCGGAAGCGAGAAGAATCAT
AATGGGGAAGGCCATCCAGCCTCGCGTCGCGAACGCCAGCAAGACGTAGCCCAGCGCGTCGGCCGCCATG
CCGGCGATAATGGCCTGCTTCTCGCCGAAACGTTTGGTGGCGGGACCAGTGACGAAGGCTTGAGCGAGGG
CGTGCAAGATTCCGAATACCGCAAGCGACAGGCCGATCATCGTCGCGCTCCAGCGAAAGCGGTCCTCGCC
GAAAATGACCCAGAGCGCTGCCGGCACCTGTCCTACGAGTTGCATGATAAAGAAGACAGTCATAAGTGCG
GCGACGATAGTCATGCCCCGCGCCCACCGGAAGGAGCTGACTGGGTTGAAGGCTCTCAAGGGCATCGGTC
GAGATCCCGGTGCCTAATGAGTGAGCTAACTTACATTAATTGCGTTGCGCTCACTGCCCGCTTTCCAGTC
GGGAAACCTGTCGTGCCAGCTGCATTAATGAATCGGCCAACGCGCGGGGAGAGGCGGTTTGCGTATTGGG
CGCCAGGGTGGTTTTTCTTTTCACCAGTGAGACGGGCAACAGCTGATTGCCCTTCACCGCCTGGCCCTGA
GAGAGTTGCAGCAAGCGGTCCACGCTGGTTTGCCCCAGCAGGCGAAAATCCTGTTTGATGGTGGTTAACG
GCGGGATATAACATGAGCTGTCTTCGGTATCGTCGTATCCCACTACCGAGATATCCGCACCAACGCGCAG
CCCGGACTCGGTAATGGCGCGCATTGCGCCCAGCGCCATCTGATCGTTGGCAACCAGCATCGCAGTGGGA
ACGATGCCCTCATTCAGCATTTGCATGGTTTGTTGAAAACCGGACATGGCACTCCAGTCGCCTTCCCGTT
CCGCTATCGGCTGAATTTGATTGCGAGTGAGATATTTATGCCAGCCAGCCAGACGCAGACGCGCCGAGAC
AGAACTTAATGGGCCCGCTAACAGCGCGATTTGCTGGTGACCCAATGCGACCAGATGCTCCACGCCCAGT
CGCGTACCGTCTTCATGGGAGAAAATAATACTGTTGATGGGTGTCTGGTCAGAGACATCAAGAAATAACG
CCGGAACATTAGTGCAGGCAGCTTCCACAGCAATGGCATCCTGGTCATCCAGCGGATAGTTAATGATCAG
CCCACTGACGCGTTGCGCGAGAAGATTGTGCACCGCCGCTTTACAGGCTTCGACGCCGCTTCGTTCTACC
ATCGACACCACCACGCTGGCACCCAGTTGATCGGCGCGAGATTTAATCGCCGCGACAATTTGCGACGGCG
CGTGCAGGGCCAGACTGGAGGTGGCAACGCCAATCAGCAACGACTGTTTGCCCGCCAGTTGTTGTGCCAC
GCGGTTGGGAATGTAATTCAGCTCCGCCATCGCCGCTTCCACTTTTTCCCGCGTTTTCGCAGAAACGTGG
CTGGCCTGGTTCACCACGCGGGAAACGGTCTGATAAGAGACACCGGCATACTCTGCGACATCGTATAACG
TTACTGGTTTCACATTCACCACCCTGAATTGACTCTCTTCCGGGCGCTATCATGCCATACCGCGAAAGGT
TTTGCGCCATTCGATGGTGTCCGGGATCTCGACGCTCTCCCTTATGCGACTCCTGCATTAGGAAGCAGCC
CAGTAGTAGGTTGAGGCCGTTGAGCACCGCCGCCGCAAGGAATGGTGCATGCAAGGAGATGGCGCCCAAC
AGTCCCCCGGCCACGGGGCCTGCCACCATACCCACGCCGAAACAAGCGCTCATGAGCCCGAAGTGGCGAG
CCCGATCTTCCCCATCGGTGATGTCGGCGATATAGGCGCCAGCAACCGCACCTGTGGCGCCGGTGATGCC
GGCCACGATGCGTCCGGCGTAGAGGATCGAGATCTCGATCCCGCGAAATTAATACGACTCACTATAGGGG
AATTGTGAGCGGATAACAATTCCCCACTAGTAATAATTTTGTTTAACTTTAAGAAGGAGATATACCATGG
AAACTGAAGAAGGTAAACTGGTAATCTGGATTAACGGCGATAAAGGCTATAACGGTCTCGCTGAAGTCGG
TAAGAAATTCGAGAAAGATACCGGAATTAAAGTCACCGTTGAGCATCCGGATAAACTGGAAGAGAAATTC
CCACAGGTTGCGGCAACTGGCGATGGCCCTGACATTATCTTCTGGGCACACGACCGCTTTGGTGGCTACG
CTCAATCTGGCCTGTTGGCTGAAATCACCCCGGACAAAGCGTTCCAGGACAAGCTGTATCCGTTTACCTG
GGATGCCGTACGTTACAACGGCAAGCTGATTGCTTACCCGATCGCTGTTGAAGCGTTATCGCTGATTTAT
AACAAAGACCTGCTGCCGAACCCGCCAAAAACCTGGGAAGAGATCCCGGCGCTGGATAAAGAACTGAAAG
CGAAAGGTAAGAGCGCCCTGATGTTCAACCTGCAAGAACCGTACTTCACCTGGCCGCTGATTGCTGCTGA
CGGGGGTTATGCGTTCAAGTATGAAAACGGCAAGTACGACATTAAAGACGTGGGCGTGGATAACGCTGGC
GCGAAAGCGGGTCTGACCTTCCTGGTTGACCTGATTAAAAACAAACACATGAATGCAGACACCGATTACT
CCATCGCAGAAGCTGCCTTTAATAAAGGCGAAACAGCGATGACCATCAACGGCCCGTGGGCATGGTCCAA
CATCGACACCAGCAAAGTGAATTATGGTGTAACGGTACTGCCGACCTTCAAGGGTCAACCATCCAAACCG
TTCGTTGGCGTGCTGAGCGCAGGTATTAACGCCGCCAGTCCGAACAAAGAGCTGGCAAAAGAGTTCCTCG
AAAACTATCTGCTGACTGATGAAGGTCTGGAAGCGGTTAATAAAGACAAACCGCTGGGTGCCGTAGCGCT
GAAGTCTTACGAGGAAGAGTTGGCGAAAGATCCACGTATTGCCGCCACGATGGAAAACGCCCAGAAAGGT
GAAATCATGCCGAACATCCCGCAGATGTCCGCTTTCTGGTATGCCGTGCGTACTGCGGTGATCAACGCCG
CCAGCGGTCGTCAGACTGTCGATGAAGCCCTTAAAGACGCGCAGACTGGTACCGGCAGCGGCCTGGAAGT
TCTGTTCCAGGGGCCCCATATGATCCGCTACAATCGTGACACTCTAATGACCGCCCGTGACACTAAACGT
GCTCCAATTCCGGATGAAATGCTCCAAGAAGACAATCGAGTTGCTCCAGACGACTTGATTGCTGCTAGCG
GCATGCAGTACAAACTTATCCTGAACGGTAAAACCCTGAAAGGTGAAACCACCACCGAAGCTGTTGACGC
TGCTACCGCGGAAAAAGTTTTCAAACAGTACGCTAACGACAACGGTGTTGACGGTGAATGGACCTACGAC
GACGCTACCAAAACCTACACCGTAACGGAATGAGTTGGCTGCTGCCACCCGCTGAGCAATAACTAGCATA
ACCCCTTGGGGCCTCTAAACGGGTCTTGAGGGGTTTTTTGCTGAAAGGAGGAACTATATCCGGATATCCC
GCAAGAGGCCCGGCAGTACCGGCATAACCAAGCCTATGCCTACAGCATCCAGGGTGACGGTGCCGAGGAT
GACGATGAGCGCATTGTTAGATTTCATACACGGTGCCTGACTGCGTTAGCAATTTAACTGTGATAAACTA
CCGCATTAAAGCTTATCGATGATAAGCTGTCAAACATGAGAA
